Addgene plasmid #104279: pHH0103 IQGAP1 WW domain
Purpose: Bacterial expression of WW domain from IQGAP1
Depositing lab: Sachdev Sidhu & Marius Sudol. Depositing organization: University of Toronto.
Backbone
  Vector backbone: pHH0103
  Vector type: Bacterial Expression
Growth in bacteria
  Bacterial resistance: Ampicillin, 100 μg/mL
  Growth temperature: 37°C
  Growth strain: DH5alpha
  Copy number: Unknown
Gene/Insert
  Gene/Insert name: IQGAP1 WW domain
  Species: H. sapiens (human)
  Insert size (bp): 183
  Mutation: codon optimized for expression in bacteria
  Entrez Gene: IQGAP1 (a.k.a. HUMORFA01, SAR1, p195)
  Promoter: tac
  Tag / fusion protein: GST (N terminal on backbone)
  Cloning method: Restriction Enzyme; 5′ cloning site SfiI (unknown if destroyed); 3′ cloning site NotI (unknown if destroyed)
  Sequencing primers: 5′ pGEX-5'
Terms and licenses: Academic/Nonprofit Terms; Industry Terms: Not Available to Industry
Depositor comments: Amino acid sequence: Linker - ENLYFQGRRASV(gagctc) and WW domain - AVGDNNSKWVKHWVKGGYYYYHNLETQEGGWDEPPNFVQ
How to cite: pHH0103 IQGAP1 WW domain was a gift from Sachdev Sidhu & Marius Sudol (Addgene plasmid # 104279 ; http://n2t.net/addgene:104279 ; RRID:Addgene_104279)
