[The description below was written by a language model from this plasmid's Addgene catalogue record and pLannotate feature annotations shown in this document.]
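Description:
pHH0103 IQGAP1 WW domain is a 6,888-nt bacterial expression plasmid that produces the WW domain of human IQGAP1 as a fusion to glutathione S-transferase in E. coli. The 183-bp insert was codon optimized for bacterial expression and cloned between SfiI and NotI sites of the pHH0103 backbone. Transcription is driven by the hybrid tac promoter followed by a lac operator. The plasmid also carries lacI under the lacIq promoter, so the repressor is supplied in cis and expression is held off until induced with IPTG. The annotated reading frame begins with a 6xHis tag, followed by Schistosoma japonicum GST. According to the depositor comments, a linker then joins GST to the WW domain, and its sequence includes a TEV protease-type recognition motif. The WW domain itself is not picked up as a feature in the annotation, but it would lie in the gap between the end of GST and the bacteriophage fd terminator.

The plasmid replicates from a ColE1/pMB1-type origin and is selected with ampicillin through the β-lactamase gene; the catalogue lists the copy number as unknown. An f1 origin, a pBR322 bom region and fragments of M13 gene III, rop and the tetracycline resistance gene are also present. These suggest that the backbone derives from a pBR322-based phagemid display vector, and the truncated pieces downstream of the terminator look like non-functional remnants, although the record does not comment on this. The two tags permit purification on glutathione or metal-chelate resin. The stated purpose is simply bacterial expression of the isolated WW domain, and such a protein would suit binding or ligand-specificity studies.
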