Features (pLannotate 1.2.2; 20 found; start..end, strand, type, name):
      1..29      +  promoter       tac promoter: strong E. coli promoter; hybrid between the trp and lac UV5 promoters
     37..53      +  protein_bind   lac operator: The lac repressor binds to the lac operator to inhibit transcription in E. coli. This inhibition can be relieved by adding lactose or isopropyl-β-D-thiogalactopyranoside (IPTG). lac repressor encoded by lacI
    138..155     +  CDS            6xHis: 6xHis affinity tag
    171..824     +  CDS            GST26_SCHJA: Experimental evidence at protein level: Swiss-Prot protein existence level 1. GST isoenzymes appear to play a central role in the parasite detoxification system. Other functions are also suspected including a role in increasing the solubility of haematin in the parasite gut. From Schistosoma japonicum (Blood fluke).
   1083..1130    +  terminator     fd terminator (sequence withheld): central terminator from bacteriophage fd (Otsuka and Kunisawa, 1982)
   1135..1347    +  CDS            M13 gene III (fragment) (sequence partly withheld): pIII; III; minor coat protein
   1362..1832    +  CDS            M13 gene III (fragment) (sequence partly withheld): pIII; III; minor coat protein
   1854..1924    +  CDS            TcR (fragment): tetracycline efflux protein; tet; confers resistance to tetracycline
   2166..2546    -  CDS            YPB1_ECOLX: Protein predicted: Swiss-Prot protein existence level 4. From Escherichia coli.
   2563..2714    +  CDS            rop (fragment): Rop protein, which maintains plasmids at low copy number; rop
   2750..3178    -  rep_origin     f1 ori (sequence partly withheld): f1 bacteriophage origin of replication; arrow indicates direction of (+) strand synthesis
   3187..3226    +  CDS            rop (fragment): Rop protein, which maintains plasmids at low copy number; rop
   3328..3468    +  misc_feature   bom: basis of mobility region from pBR322
   3654..4241    -  rep_origin     ori: high-copy-number ColE1/pMB1/pBR322/pUC origin of replication
   4412..5272    -  CDS            AmpR: β-lactamase; bla; confers resistance to ampicillin, carbenicillin, and related antibiotics
   5273..5377    -  promoter       AmpR promoter: bla
   5486..5563    +  promoter       lacIq promoter: lacI (mutant); In the lacIq allele, a single base change in the promoter boosts expression of the lacI gene about 10-fold.
   5564..6646    +  CDS            lacI: lac repressor; lacI; The lac repressor binds to the lac operator to inhibit transcription in E. coli. This inhibition can be relieved by adding lactose or isopropyl-β-D-thiogalactopyranoside (IPTG).
   6659..6680    +  protein_bind   CAP binding site: CAP binding activates transcription in the presence of cAMP. E. coli catabolite activator protein
   6699..6716    +  promoter       tet promoter (fragment): E. coli promoter for tetracycline efflux protein gene
>Addgene plasmid #104279 | pHH0103 IQGAP1 WW domain | addgene full sequence | sequence record 203685 | Addgene NGS Result
TTGACAATTAATCATCGGCTCGTATAATGTGTGGAATTGTGAGCGGATAACAATTTCACACAGGAAACAG
CCAGTCCGTTTAGGTGTTTTCACGAGCACTTCACCAACAAGGACCATAGATTATGAAAATCGAAGAACAC
CATCACCATCACCATTCCAGCGGTAAGCTTATGTCCCCTATACTAGGTTATTGGAAAATTAAGGGCCTTG
TGCAACCCACTCGACTTCTTTTGGAATATCTTGAAGAAAAATATGAAGAGCATTTGTATGAGCGCGATGA
AGGTGATAAATGGCGAAACAAAAAGTTTGAATTGGGTTTGGAGTTTCCCAATCTTCCTTATTATATTGAT
GGTGATGTTAAATTAACACAGTCTATGGCCATCATACGTTATATAGCTGACAAGCACAACATGTTGGGTG
GTTGTCCAAAAGAGCGTGCAGAGATTTCAATGCTTGAAGGAGCGGTTTTGGATATTAGATACGGTGTTTC
GAGAATTGCATATAGTAAAGACTTTGAAACTCTCAAAGTTGATTTTCTTAGCAAGCTACCTGAAATGCTG
AAAATGTTCGAAGATCGTTTATGTCATAAAACATATTTAAATGGTGATCATGTAACCCATCCTGACTTCA
TGTTGTATGACGCTCTTGATGTTGTTTTATACATGGACCCAATGTGCCTGGATGCGTTCCCAAAATTAGT
TTGTTTTAAAAAACGTATTGAAGCTATCCCACAAATTGATAAGTACTTGAAATCCAGCAAGTATATAGCA
TGGCCTTTGCAGGGCTGGCAAGCCACGTTTGGTGGTGGCGACCATCCTCCAAAATCGGATCTGGAAGTTC
TGTTCCAGGGGCCCCTGTCCAGCGGTCTGGTTCCGCGTGGTTCCGGTACCGCGGCCCAGCCGGCCGAAAA
TCTGTACTTCCAAGGTCGTCGTGCCTCTGTGGAGCTCGCAGTGGGTGACAACAACTCGAAATGGGTGAAA
CATTGGGTCAAAGGTGGCTACTACTACTATCATAATCTGGAAACGCAAGAAGGTGGCTGGGATGAACCGC
CGAACTTTGTGCAGTAGGCGGCCGCATA
[142 nt withheld, positions 1079-1220]
C
[98 nt withheld, positions 1222-1319]
AGTTTGTACTGGTGACGAAACTCAGTGTCTAGCTAGAGTGGC
[149 nt withheld, positions 1362-1510]
T
[41 nt withheld, positions 1512-1552]
T
[62 nt withheld, positions 1554-1615]
A
[35 nt withheld, positions 1617-1651]
CCTCCCTCAATCGGTTGAATGTCGCCCTTTTGTCTTTGGCGCTGGTAAACCATATGAA
[86 nt withheld, positions 1710-1795]
T
[54 nt withheld, positions 1797-1850]
CTAGCGCCGCCCTATACCTTGTCTGCCTCCCCGCGTTGCGTCGCGGTGCATGGAGCCGGGCCACCTCGAC
CTGAATGGAAGCCGGCGGCACCTCGCTAACGGATTCACCACTCCAAGAATTGGAGCCAATCAATTCTTGC
GGAGAACTGTGAATGCGCAAACCAACCCTTGGCAGAACATATCCATCGCGTCCGCCATCTCCAGCAGCCG
CACGCGGCGCATCTCGGGCAGCGTTGGGTCCTGGCCACGGGTGCGCATGATCGTGCTCCTGTCGTTGAGG
ACCCGGCTAGGCTGGCGGGGTTGCCTTACTGGTTAGCAGAATGAATCACCGATACGCGAGCGAACGTGAA
GCGACTGCTGCTGCAAAACGTCTGCGACCTGAGCAACAACATGAATGGTCTTCGGTTTCCGTGTTTCGTA
AAGTCTGGAAACGCGGAAGTCAGCGCCCTGCACCATTATGTTCCGGATCTGCATCGCAGGATGCTGCTGG
CTACCCTGTGGAACACCTACATCTGTATTAACGAAGCGCTGGCATTGACCCTGAGTGATTTTTCTCTGGT
CCCGCCGCATCCATACCGCCAGTTGTTTACCCTCACAACGTTCCAGTAACCGGGCATGTTCATCATCAGT
AACCCGTATCGTGAGCATCCTCTCTCGTTTCATCGGTATCATTACCCCCATGAACAGAAATCCCCCTTAC
ACGGAGGCATCAGTGACCAAACAGGAAAAAACCGCCCTTAACATGGCCCGCTTTATCAGAAGCCAGACAT
TAACGCTTCTGGAGAAACTCAACGAGCTGGACGCGGATGAACAGGCAGACATCTGTGAATCGCTTCACGA
CCACGCTGATGAGCTTTACCGCAGGATCCGCGAAATTGTAAGCGTTAATATTTTGTTAAAATTCGCGTTA
AATTTTTGTTAAATCAGCTCATTTTTTAACCAATAGGCCGAAATCGGCAAAATCCCTTATAAATCAAAAG
AATAGACCGAGATAGGGT
[37 nt withheld, positions 2849-2885]
AAAGAACGTGGACTCCAACGTCAAAGG
[49 nt withheld, positions 2913-2961]
T
[91 nt withheld, positions 2963-3053]
G
[124 nt withheld, positions 3055-3178]
CGCGGATCCTGCCTCGCGCGTTTCGGTGATGACGGTGAAAACCTCTGACACATGCAGCTCCCGGAGACGG
TCACAGCTTGTCTGTAAGCGGATGCCGGGAGCAGACAAGCCCGTCAGGGCGCGTCAGCGGGTGTTGGCGG
GTGTCGGGGCGCAGCCATGACCCAGTCACGTAGCGATAGCGGAGTGTATACTGGCTTAACTATGCGGCAT
CAGAGCAGATTGTACTGAGAGTGCACCATATGCGGTGTGAAATACCGCACAGATGCGTAAGGAGAAAATA
CCGCATCAGGCGCTCTTCCGCTTCCTCGCTCACTGACTCGCTGCGCTCGGTCGTTCGGCTGCGGCGAGCG
GTATCAGCTCACTCAAAGGCGGTAATACGGTTATCCACAGAATCAGGGGATAACGCAGGAAAGAACATGT
GAGCAAAAGGCCAGCAAAAGGCCAGGAACCGTAAAAAGGCCGCGTTGCTGGCGTTTTTCCATAGGCTCCG
CCCCCCTGACGAGCATCACAAAAATCGACGCTCAAGTCAGAGGTGGCGAAACCCGACAGGACTATAAAGA
TACCAGGGTTTCCCCCTGGAAGCTCCCTCGTGCGCTCTCCTGTTCCGACCCTGCCGCTTACCGGATACCT
GTCCGCCTTTCTCCCTTCGGGAAGCGTGGCGCTTTCTCATAGCTCACGCTGTAGGTATCTCAGTTCGGTG
TAGGTCGTTCGCTCCAAGCTGGGCTGTGTGCACGAACCCCCCGTTCAGCCCGACCGCTGCGCCTTATCCG
GTAACTATCGTCTTGAGTCCAACCCGGTAAGACACGACTTATCGCCACTGGCAGCAGCCACTGGTAACAG
GATTAGCAGAGCGAGGTATGTAGGCGGTGCTACAGAGTTCTTGAAGTGGTGGCCTAACTACGGCTACACT
AGAAGGACAGTATTTGGTATCTGCGCTCTGCTGAAGCCAGTTACCTTCGGAAAAAGAGTTGGTAGCTCTT
GATCCGGCAAACAAACCACCGCTGGTAGCGGTGGTTTTTTTGTTTGCAAGCAGCAGATTACGCGCAGAAA
AAAAGGATCTCAAGAAGATCCTTTGATCTTTTCTACGGGGTCTGACGCTCAGTGGAACGAAAACTCACGT
TAAGGGATTTTGGTCATGAGATTATCAAAAAGGATCTTCACCTAGATCCTTTTAAATTAAAAATGAAGTT
TTAAATCAATCTAAAGTATATATGAGTAAACTTGGTCTGACAGTTACCAATGCTTAATCAGTGAGGCACC
TATCTCAGCGATCTGTCTATTTCGTTCATCCATAGTTGCCTGACTCCCCGTCGTGTAGATAACTACGATA
CGGGAGGGCTTACCATCTGGCCCCAGTGCTGCAATGATACCGCGAGACCCACGCTCACCGGCTCCAGATT
TATCAGCAATAAACCAGCCAGCCGGAAGGGCCGAGCGCAGAAGTGGTCCTGCAACTTTATCCGCCTCCAT
CCAGTCTATTAATTGTTGCCGGGAAGCTAGAGTAAGTAGTTCGCCAGTTAATAGTTTGCGCAACGTTGTT
GCCATTGCTGCAGGCATCGTGGTGTCACGCTCGTCGTTTGGTATGGCTTCATTCAGCTCCGGTTCCCAAC
GATCAAGGCGAGTTACATGATCCCCCATGTTGTGCAAAAAAGCGGTTAGCTCCTTCGGTCCTCCGATCGT
TGTCAGAAGTAAGTTGGCCGCAGTGTTATCACTCATGGTTATGGCAGCACTGCATAATTCTCTTACTGTC
ATGCCATCCGTAAGATGCTTTTCTGTGACTGGTGAGTACTCAACCAAGTCATTCTGAGAATAGTGTATGC
GGCGACCGAGTTGCTCTTGCCCGGCGTCAACACGGGATAATACCGCGCCACATAGCAGAACTTTAAAAGT
GCTCATCATTGGAAAACGTTCTTCGGGGCGAAAACTCTCAAGGATCTTACCGCTGTTGAGATCCAGTTCG
ATGTAACCCACTCGTGCACCCAACTGATCTTCAGCATCTTTTACTTTCACCAGCGTTTCTGGGTGAGCAA
AAACAGGAAGGCAAAATGCCGCAAAAAAGGGAATAAGGGCGACACGGAAATGTTGAATACTCATACTCTT
CCTTTTTCAATATTATTGAAGCATTTATCAGGGTTATTGTCTCATGAGCGGATACATATTTGAATGTATT
TAGAAAAATAAACAAATAGGGGTTCCGCGCACATTTCCCCGAAAAGTGCCACCTGACGTCTAAGAAACCA
TTATTATCATGACATTAACCTATAAAAATAGGCGTATCACGAGGCCCTTTCGTCTTCAAGAATTCCCGAC
ACCATCGAATGGTGCAAAACCTTTCGCGGTATGGCATGATAGCGCCCGGAAGAGAGTCAATTCAGGGTGG
TGAATGTGAAACCAGTAACGTTATACGATGTCGCAGAGTATGCCGGTGTCTCTTATCAGACCGTTTCCCG
CGTGGTGAACCAGGCCAGCCACGTTTCTGCGAAAACGCGGGAAAAAGTGGAAGCGGCGATGGCGGAGCTG
AATTACATTCCCAACCGCGTGGCACAACAACTGGCGGGCAAACAGTCGTTGCTGATTGGCGTTGCCACCT
CCAGTCTGGCCCTGCACGCGCCGTCGCAAATTGTCGCGGCGATTAAATCTCGCGCCGATCAACTGGGTGC
CAGCGTGGTGGTGTCGATGGTAGAACGAAGCGGCGTCGAAGCCTGTAAAGCGGCGGTGCACAATCTTCTC
GCGCAACGCGTCAGTGGGCTGATCATTAACTATCCGCTGGATGACCAGGATGCCATTGCTGTGGAAGCTG
CCTGCACTAATGTTCCGGCGTTATTTCTTGATGTCTCTGACCAGACACCCATCAACAGTATTATTTTCTC
CCATGAAGACGGTACGCGACTGGGCGTGGAGCATCTGGTCGCATTGGGTCACCAGCAAATCGCGCTGTTA
GCGGGCCCATTAAGTTCTGTCTCGGCGCGTCTGCGTCTGGCTGGCTGGCATAAATATCTCACTCGCAATC
AAATTCAGCCGATAGCGGAACGGGAAGGCGACTGGAGTGCCATGTCCGGTTTTCAACAAACCATGCAAAT
GCTGAATGAGGGCATCGTTCCCACTGCGATGCTGGTTGCCAACGATCAGATGGCGCTGGGCGCAATGCGC
GCCATTACCGAGTCCGGGCTGCGCGTTGGTGCGGATATCTCGGTAGTGGGATACGACGATACCGAAGACA
GCTCATGTTATATCCCGCCGTTAACCACCATCAAACAGGATTTTCGCCTGCTGGGGCAAACCAGCGTGGA
CCGCTTGCTGCAACTCTCTCAGGGCCAGGCGGTGAAGGGCAATCAGCTGTTGCCCGTCTCACTGGTGAAA
AGAAAAACCACCCTGGCGCCCAATACGCAAACCGCCTCTCCCCGCGCGTTGGCCGATTCATTAATGCAGC
TGGCACGACAGGTTTCCCGACTGGAAAGCGGGCAGTGAGCGCAACGCAATTAATGTAAGTTAGCTCACTC
ATTAGGCACAATTCTCATGTTTGACAGCTTATCATCGACTGCACGGTGCACCAATGCTTCTGGCGTCAGG
CAGCCATCGGAAGCTGTGGTATGGCTGTGCAGGTCGTAAATCACTGCATAATTCGTGTCGCTCAAGGCGC
ACTCCCGTTCTGGATAATGTTTTTTGCGCCGACATCATAACGGTTCTGGCAAATATTCTGAAATGAGCTG
