>Addgene plasmid #104279 | pHH0103 IQGAP1 WW domain | depositor partial sequence | sequence record 197431 | WW domain with linker
GGCCCAGCCGGCCGAAAATCTGTACTTCCAAGGTCGTCGTGCCTCTGTGGAGCTCGCAGTGGGTGACAAC
AACTCGAAATGGGTGAAACATTGGGTCAAAGGTGGCTACTACTACTATCATAATCTGGAAACGCAAGAAG
GTGGCTGGGATGAACCGCCGAACTTTGTGCAGTAGGCGGCCGC
